Addgene plasmid #244654: CL20_mEGFP_FOidr_102
Purpose: Express mEGFP-tagged intrinsically disordered protein (IDR), FOidr_102, derived from human fusion protein MED13L_COL23A1
Depositing lab: Richard Kriwacki. Depositing organization: St. Jude Children's Research Hospital. Publication: Proteome-wide computational analyses reveal links between protein condensate formation and RNA biology. Maiti S, Tripathi S, Baggett DW, Phillips AH, Park CG, Wang J, Wahiduzzaman, Freyaldenhoven WT, Kinger S, Pioso BJ, Bollinger JC, Somjee R, Lang B, Babu MM, Kriwacki RW. Sci Adv. 2025 Dec 5;11(49):eady1420. doi: 10.1126/sciadv.ady1420. Epub 2025 Dec 3. PubMed 41337585.
Backbone
  Vector backbone: CL20
  Vector type: Mammalian Expression
Growth in bacteria
  Bacterial resistance: Ampicillin, 100 μg/mL
  Growth temperature: 37°C
  Growth strain: NEB Stable
  Copy number: High Copy
Gene/Insert
  Gene/Insert name: FOidr_102
  Species: H. sapiens (human)
  Mutation: Unmutated
  Tag / fusion protein: monomeric EGFP (N terminal on insert)
  Cloning method: Restriction Enzyme; 5′ cloning site Unknown (unknown if destroyed)
Terms and licenses: Academic/Nonprofit Terms; Industry Terms: Not Available to Industry
Depositor comments: MED13L_COL23A1_1_390
How to cite: CL20_mEGFP_FOidr_102 was a gift from Richard Kriwacki (Addgene plasmid # 244654 ; http://n2t.net/addgene:244654 ; RRID:Addgene_244654)
