[The description below was written by a language model from this plasmid's Addgene catalogue record and pLannotate feature annotations shown in this document.]
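Description:
CL20_mEGFP_FOidr_102 is an 8,250-nt mammalian expression plasmid built on the CL20 backbone. The catalogue lists it only as a mammalian expression vector, but the feature table shows the layout of an HIV-1-derived, self-inactivating lentiviral transfer vector. It is propagated in E. coli through a high-copy ColE1/pUC-type origin and selected with ampicillin via the β-lactamase gene. The recombination-tolerant growth strain recorded for it is consistent with the repeated LTR sequences. Small lac promoter/operator and lacI remnants are backbone leftovers, and an SV40 origin and poly(A) signal are also present.

The viral portion begins with a CMV enhancer fused to a truncated 5' LTR. This hybrid arrangement normally drives genomic RNA transcription in packaging cells without Tat. It is followed by the Ψ packaging signal with a partial gag sequence, the cPPT/CTS (which aids nuclear import of the reverse-transcribed genome), and the Rev response element for Rev-dependent RNA export. The vector ends in a ΔU3 3' LTR fragment and a rabbit β-globin polyadenylation signal.

Between these elements, an internal CMV enhancer/promoter drives monomeric EGFP fused to the N-terminus of FOidr_102. This is an unmutated intrinsically disordered region taken from the human fusion protein MED13L_COL23A1; the depositor comment suggests residues 1–390. The annotation recognises only the COL23A1-derived part of the insert. The unannotated stretch between it and mEGFP presumably holds the MED13L-derived segment, though the table does not label it.

The stated purpose is to express this fluorescently tagged IDR in mammalian cells. The associated publication, on links between protein condensate formation and RNA biology, suggests it is used to image the region's localisation or condensate-forming behaviour.
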