Features (pLannotate 1.2.2; 29 found; start..end, strand, type, name):
    199..254     -  polyA_signal   β-globin poly(A) signal: rabbit β-globin polyadenylation signal (Gil and Proudfoot, 1987)
    340..475     -  LTR            3' LTR (ΔU3) (fragment): self-inactivating 3' long terminal repeat (LTR) from HIV-1
    477..545     -  CDS            nef (fragment): NEF_HV1Z2 - Experimental evidence at protein level: Swiss-Prot protein existence level 1. Extracellular Nef protein targets CD4(+) T-lymphocytes for apoptosis by interacting with CXCR4 surface receptors. From Human immunodeficiency virus type 1 group M subtype D (isolate Z2/CDC-Z34) (HIV-1).
    571..1386    -  CDS            COL23A1 (fragment): CONA1_HUMAN - Experimental evidence at protein level: Swiss-Prot protein existence level 1. From Homo sapiens (Human).
   1783..2499    -  CDS            mEGFP: mEGFP is a basic (constitutively fluorescent) green fluorescent protein published in 2002, derived from Aequorea victoria. It has moderate acid sensitivity.
   2513..2550    -  misc_feature   MCS (fragment): multiple cloning site
   2549..2565    -  promoter       tight TRE promoter (fragment): Tet-responsive promoter PTight, consisting of seven tet operator sequences followed by the minimal CMV promoter
   2581..2784    -  promoter       CMV promoter: human cytomegalovirus (CMV) immediate early promoter
   2785..3088    -  enhancer       CMV enhancer: human cytomegalovirus immediate early enhancer
   3156..3172    -  misc_feature   MCS (fragment): multiple cloning site
   3172..3197    -  CDS            Rev (fragment): human immunodeficiency virus 1 (HIV-1) Rev protein; rev; enhances nuclear export of unspliced and incompletely spliced viral mRNAs
   3574..3807    -  misc_feature   RRE: The Rev response element (RRE) of HIV-1 allows for Rev-dependent mRNA export from the nucleus to the cytoplasm.
   3941..4024    -  CDS            vif (fragment): VIF_HV1BR - Experimental evidence at protein level: Swiss-Prot protein existence level 1. Counteracts the innate antiviral activity of host APOBEC3F and APOBEC3G. Forms a complex with host APOBEC3F and APOBEC3G thus preventing the entry of these lethally hypermutating enzymes into progeny virions. Recruits an active E3 ubiquitin ligase complex composed of elongin BC, CUL5, and RBX2 to induce polyubiquitination of APOBEC3G and APOBEC3F. In turn, they are directed to the 26S proteasome for degradation. Vif interaction with APOBEC3G also blocks its cytidine deaminase activity in a proteasome-inde
   4167..4284    -  misc_feature   cPPT/CTS: central polypurine tract and central termination sequence of HIV-1
   4433..4792    -  CDS            HIV-1 gag (fragment): gag protein from human immunodeficiency virus 1; gag
   4776..4901    -  misc_feature   HIV-1 Ψ: packaging signal of human immunodeficiency virus type 1
   4948..5205    -  LTR            5' LTR (truncated): truncated 5' long terminal repeat (LTR) from HIV-1
   5207..5586    -  enhancer       CMV enhancer: human cytomegalovirus immediate early enhancer
   5617..5721    +  promoter       AmpR promoter: bla
   5722..6582    +  CDS            AmpR: β-lactamase; bla; confers resistance to ampicillin, carbenicillin, and related antibiotics
   6753..7341    +  rep_origin     ori: high-copy-number ColE1/pMB1/pBR322/pUC origin of replication
   7524..7578    +  CDS            lacI (fragment): lac repressor; lacI; The lac repressor binds to the lac operator to inhibit transcription in E. coli. This inhibition can be relieved by adding lactose or isopropyl-β-D-thiogalactopyranoside (IPTG).
   7580..7714    -  polyA_signal   SV40 poly(A) signal: SV40 polyadenylation signal
   7734..7869    -  rep_origin     SV40 ori: SV40 origin of replication
   7893..7915    -  promoter       SV40 promoter (fragment): SV40 enhancer and early promoter
   7922..7961    +  CDS            lacI (fragment): lac repressor; lacI; The lac repressor binds to the lac operator to inhibit transcription in E. coli. This inhibition can be relieved by adding lactose or isopropyl-β-D-thiogalactopyranoside (IPTG).
   7974..7995    +  protein_bind   CAP binding site: CAP binding activates transcription in the presence of cAMP. E. coli catabolite activator protein
   8010..8040    +  promoter       lac promoter: promoter for the E. coli lac operon
   8048..8064    +  protein_bind   lac operator: The lac repressor binds to the lac operator to inhibit transcription in E. coli. This inhibition can be relieved by adding lactose or isopropyl-β-D-thiogalactopyranoside (IPTG). lac repressor encoded by lacI
>Addgene plasmid #244654 | CL20_mEGFP_FOidr_102 | addgene full sequence | sequence record 488127 | Addgene NGS Result
AAAAAAAATCTAACCTCAAGTCAAGGCTTTTCTATGGAATAAGGAATGGACAGCAGGGGGCTGTTTCATA
TACTGATGACCTCTTTATAGCCAACCTTTGTTCATGGCAGCCAGCATATGGGCATATGTTGCCAAACTCT
AAACCAAATACTCATTCTGATGTTTTAAATGATTTGCCCTCCCATATGTCCTTCCGAGTGAGAGACACAA
AAAATTCCAACACACTATTGCAATGAAAATAAATTTCCTTTATTAGCCAGAAGTCAGATGCTCAAGGGGC
TTCATGATGTCCCCATAATTTTTGGCAGAGGGAAAAAGATCTGCTAGCTCGAGCAGCTGAAGCTTTATTG
AGGCTTAAGCAGTGGGTTCCCTAGTTAGCCAGAGAGCTCCCAGGCTCAGATCTGGTCTAACCAGAGAGAC
CCAGTACAGGCAAAAAGCAGATCTTGTCTTCTTTGGGAGTGAATTAGCCCTTCCAGTCCCCCCTTTTCTT
TTAAAAAGTGGCTAAGATCTACAGCTGCCTTGTAAGTCATTGGTCTTAAAGGTACCGTAATCTTATCTAG
AACCGGTTCATTTATGCCAGCACCCCGGTACCGGCAAGCCATCCGGACCCACCGGGCACGGTTGGTCCAA
GCCCGGAGGCCCCGGTTCGCCTTTTTGACCTTTGACACCTTTGCGGCCCGGCACACCGCGCTCGCCCTTT
TCGCCACGCTCGCTACGATCGCCTTTTTCGCCCCGCGGGCCCGGAAAACCGTCCAGGCCTGGCTCGCCCG
GACGGCCCTTCTCGCCTTTGGTCCCCGGCAAGCCAATCAAGCCAGGCGGACCCACCGGTCCCGGCAAACC
GGACGGACCACGTTCACCGGACGCGCCCTTTTCTCCTTTGGCACCGTCTAGGCCTTTCGGTCCCTGGATA
CCCTGCAAACCCATGGGACCCGGCGGCCCCGGTGGGCCCGGGGGTCCCGGTTCAACAATCAGCTGTGCCA
GAGATTCTTGCAGGCTATCACTTGCGCTTTCCCCCTTCTCACCCTTCAGCCCATCCGCACCCGGCAGACC
AGAGAGACCCATCTCACCCGCTTCCCCCTTAAGACCGGCAGGACCCGGTTCACCCGGATCACCTTTTTGG
CCCTTCGGACCCTTTTCACCATCGATACCAGGCGCACCCGGCAGACCCAGCTCACCTTTCGCGCCCGGGA
TGCCCGGTGGCCCCGGCGGACCCTGCGGGCCCGGCGGCCCTTTCAGTGCATCCAGAATACGGCCGTCGTA
GTCGATAACAACCGTGTCACCCTGCTCGCCCTTTAAGCCCGGAGCACCGCGAGGACCCGCCGCCCCGTCG
GTACCACGGTGGCCCGGCTCACCCTTTGGGCCTGGCGCGCCATCAACACCGTTCTCACCTCTCGGACCCA
TGCTGCCCGGCTCACCTTTCGGACCCGGCGGGCCCGGCTGGCTCGGAGTGCCATCGTCGCCTTTTTTCCC
CGGCACGCCCGGTTCGCCCTTAGGACCAGGCGGGCCCTTCGGGCCCATCTCACCGTCTTGGCCCGGCTCA
CCCTTCGGGCCTGCTGGGCCCTGCGCACCGCGCGGTCCATCCTTACCGGTGTCGCCGGGCGGACCACGCG
CCCCCGGTGGACCCGGCGGGCCCGGCGGACCGGCAGCGCCATCTTGACCCTGGTCACCCAGGCTGAACAG
ATTGCTGTGACAATCTTCCAGCGAAGCGCCATTTGCTACCCAGTTCGCAGCAGCTGTCATCCGGGAAGCG
GCCGCACTTCCCCCGGAGCCTCCGCTTCCGCCCTTGTACAGCTCGTCCATGCCGAGAGTGATCCCGGCGG
CGGTCACGAACTCCAGCAGGACCATGTGATCGCGCTTCTCGTTGGGGTCTTTGCTCAGCTTGGACTGGGT
GCTCAGGTAGTGGTTGTCGGGCAGCAGCACGGGGCCGTCGCCGATGGGGGTGTTCTGCTGGTAGTGGTCG
GCGAGCTGCACGCTGCCGTCCTCGATGTTGTGGCGGATCTTGAAGTTCACCTTGATGCCGTTCTTCTGCT
TGTCGGCCATGATATAGACGTTGTGGCTGTTGTAGTTGTACTCCAGCTTGTGCCCCAGGATGTTGCCGTC
CTCCTTGAAGTCGATGCCCTTCAGCTCGATGCGGTTCACCAGGGTGTCGCCCTCGAACTTCACCTCGGCG
CGGGTCTTGTAGTTGCCGTCGTCCTTGAAGAAGATGGTGCGCTCCTGGACGTAGCCTTCGGGCATGGCGG
ACTTGAAGAAGTCGTGCTGCTTCATGTGGTCGGGGTAGCGGCTGAAGCACTGCACGCCGTAGGTCAGGGT
GGTCACGAGGGTGGGCCAGGGCACGGGCAGCTTGCCGGTGGTGCAGATGAACTTCAGGGTCAGCTTGCCG
TAGGTGGCATCGCCCTCGCCCTCGCCGGACACGCTGAACTTGTGGCCGTTTACGTCGCCGTCCAGCTCGA
CCAGGATGGGCACCACCCCGGTGAACAGCTCCTCGCCCTTGCTCACCATGGTGGCGACCGGTGGATCCCG
GGCCCGCGGTACCGTCGACTGCAGAATTCGGTTCACTAAACGAGCCCGGTTCACTAAACGAGCTCTGCTT
ATATAGACCTCCCACCGTACACGCCTACCGCCCATTTGCGTCAATGGGGCGGAGTTGTTACGACATTTTG
GAAAGTCCCGTTGATTTTGGTGCCAAAACAAACTCCCATTGACGTCAATGGGGTGGAGACTTGGAAATCC
CCGTGAGTCAAACCGCTATCCACGCCCATTGATGTACTGCCAAAACCGCATCACCATGGTAATAGCGATG
ACTAATACGTAGATGTACTGCCAAGTAGGAAAGTCCCATAAGGTCATGTACTGGGCATAATGCCAGGCGG
GCCATTTACCGTCATTGACGTCAATAGGGGGCGTACTTGGCATATGATACACTTGATGTACTGCCAAGTG
GGCAGTTTACCGTAAATACTCCACCCATTGACGTCAATGGAAAGTCCCTATTGGCGTTACTATGGGAACA
TACGTCATTATTGACGTCAATGGGCGGGGGTCGTTGGGCGGTCAGCCAGGCGGGCCATTTACCGTAAGTT
ATGTAACGCGGAACTCCATATATGGGCTATGAACTAATGACCCCGTAATTGATTACTATTAATAACTAGC
ACGCGTTCGAAGCTTGAGCTCGGTCCCCTCGGGGTTGGGAGGTGGGTCTGAAACGATAATGGTGAATATC
CCTGCCTAACTCTATTCACTATAGAAAGTACAGCAAAAACTATTCTTAAACCTACCAAGCCTCCTACTAT
CATTATGAATAATTTTATATACCACAGCCAATTTGTTATGTTAAACCAATTCCACAAACTTGCCCATTTA
TCTAATTCCAATAATTCTTGTTCATTCTTTTCTTGCTGGTTTTGCGATTCTTCAATTAAGGAGTGTATTA
AGCTTGTGTAATTGTTAATTTCTCTGTCCCACTCCATCCAGGTCGTGTGATTCCAAATCTGTTCCAGAGA
TTTATTACTCCAACTAGCATTCCAAGGCACAGCAGTGGTGCAAATGAGTTTTCCAGAGCAACCCCAAATC
CCCAGGAGCTGTTGATCCTTTAGGTATCTTTCCACAGCCAGGATTCTTGCCTGGAGCTGCTTGATGCCCC
AGACTGTGAGTTGCAACAGATGCTGTTGCGCCTCAATAGCCCTCAGCAAATTGTTCTGCTGCTGCACTAT
ACCAGACAATAATTGTCTGGCCTGTACCGTCAGCGTCATTGACGCTGCGCCCATAGTGCTTCCTGCTGCT
CCCAAGAACCCAAGGAACAAAGCTCCTATTCCCACTGCTCTTTTTTCTCTCTGCACCACTCTTCTCTTTG
CCTTGGTGGGTGCTACTCCTAATGGTTCAATTTTTACTACTTTATATTTATATAATTCACTTCTCCAATT
GTCCCTCATATCTCCTCCTTATGGTGTTTTACTAAACTTTTCCATGTTCTAATCCTCATCCTGTCTACTT
GCCACACAATCATCACCTGCCATCTGTTTTCCATAATCCCTAATGATCTTTGCTTTTCTTCTTGGCACTA
CTTTTATGTCACTATTATCTTGTATTACTACTGCCCCTTCACCTTTCCAGAGGAGCTTTGCTGGTCCTTT
CCAAAGTGGATTTCTGCTGTCCCTGTAATAAACCCGAAAATTTTGAATTTTTGTAATTTGTTTTTGTAAT
TCTTTAGTTTGTATGTCTGTTGCTATTATGTCTACTATTCTTTCCCCTGCACTGTACCCCCCAATCCCCC
CTTTTCTTTTAAAATTGTGGATGAATACTGCCATTTGTACTGCTGTCTTAAGATGTTCAGCCTGATCTCT
TACCTGTCCTATAATTTTCTTTAATTCTTTATTCATAGATTCTACTACTCCTTGACTTTGGGGATTGTAG
GGAATTTCCAGGTCTGAAGATCCTGCTGCTTGCTGTGCTTTTTTCTTACTTTTGTTTTGCTCTTCCTCTA
TCTTGTCTAAAGCTTCCTTGGTGTCTTTTATCTCTATCCTTTGATGCACACAATAGAGGGTTGCTACTGT
ATTATATAATGATCTAAGTTCTTCTGATCCTGTCTGAAGGGATGGTTGTAGCTGTCCCAGTATTTGTCTA
CAGCCTTCTGATGTTTCTAACAGGCCAGTATTAACTGCGAATCGTTCTAGCTCCCTGCTTGCCCATACTA
TATGTTTTAATTTATATTTTTTCTTTCCCCCTGGCCTTAACCGAATTTTTTCCCATCGCGATCTAATTCT
CCCCCGCTTAATACTGACGCTCTCGCACCCATCTCTCTCCTTCTAGCCTCCGCTAGTCAAAATTTTTGGC
GTACTCACCAGTCGCCGCCCCTCGCCTCTTGCCGTGCGCGCTTCAGCAAGCCGAGTCCTGCGTCGAGAGA
GCTCCTCTGGTTTCCCTTTCGCTTTCAAGTCCCTGTTCGGGCGCCACTGCTAGAGATTTTCCACACTGAC
TAAAAGGGTCTGAGGGATCTCTAGTTACCAGAGTCACACAACAGACGGGCACACACTACTTGAAGCACTC
AAGGCAAGCTTTATTGAGGCTTAAGCAGTGGGTTCCCTAGTTAGCCAGAGAGCTCCCAGGCTCAGATCTG
GTCTAACCAGAGAGACCCAGTACAGGCAAAAAGCAGCTGCTTATATGCAGGATCTGAGGGCTCGCCACTC
CCCAGTCCCGCCCAGGCCACGCCTCCCATGGTAATAGCGATGACTAATACGTAGATGTACTGCCAAGTAG
GAAAGTCCCATAAGGTCATGTACTGGGCATAATGCCAGGCGGGCCATTTACCGTCATTGACGTCAATAGG
GGGCGTACTTGGCATATGATACACTTGATGTACTGCCAAGTGGGCAGTTTACCGTAAATACTCCACCCAT
TGACGTCAATGGAAAGTCCCTATTGGCGTTACTATGGGAACATACGTCATTATTGACGTCAATGGGCGGG
GGTCGTTGGGCGGTCAGCCAGGCGGGCCATTTACCGTAAGTTATGTAACGCGGAACTCCATATATGGGCT
ATGAACTAATGACCCCGTAATTGATTACTATTAATAACTAGTCAATAATCAATGTCGACCCAGGTGGCAC
TTTTCGGGGAAATGTGCGCGGAACCCCTATTTGTTTATTTTTCTAAATACATTCAAATATGTATCCGCTC
ATGAGACAATAACCCTGATAAATGCTTCAATAATATTGAAAAAGGAAGAGTATGAGTATTCAACATTTCC
GTGTCGCCCTTATTCCCTTTTTTGCGGCATTTTGCCTTCCTGTTTTTGCTCACCCAGAAACGCTGGTGAA
AGTAAAAGATGCTGAAGATCAGTTGGGTGCACGAGTGGGTTACATCGAACTGGATCTCAACAGCGGTAAG
ATCCTTGAGAGTTTTCGCCCCGAAGAACGTTTTCCAATGATGAGCACTTTTAAAGTTCTGCTATGTGGCG
CGGTATTATCCCGTATTGACGCCGGGCAAGAGCAACTCGGTCGCCGCATACACTATTCTCAGAATGACTT
GGTTGAGTACTCACCAGTCACAGAAAAGCATCTTACGGATGGCATGACAGTAAGAGAATTATGCAGTGCT
GCCATAACCATGAGTGATAACACTGCGGCCAACTTACTTCTGACAACGATCGGAGGACCGAAGGAGCTAA
CCGCTTTTTTGCACAACATGGGGGATCATGTAACTCGCCTTGATCGTTGGGAACCGGAGCTGAATGAAGC
CATACCAAACGACGAGCGTGACACCACGATGCCTGTAGCAATGGCAACAACGTTGCGCAAACTATTAACT
GGCGAACTACTTACTCTAGCTTCCCGGCAACAATTAATAGACTGGATGGAGGCGGATAAAGTTGCAGGAC
CACTTCTGCGCTCGGCCCTTCCGGCTGGCTGGTTTATTGCTGATAAATCTGGAGCCGGTGAGCGTGGGTC
TCGCGGTATCATTGCAGCACTGGGGCCAGATGGTAAGCCCTCCCGTATCGTAGTTATCTACACGACGGGG
AGTCAGGCAACTATGGATGAACGAAATAGACAGATCGCTGAGATAGGTGCCTCACTGATTAAGCATTGGT
AACTGTCAGACCAAGTTTACTCATATATACTTTAGATTGATTTAAAACTTCATTTTTAATTTAAAAGGAT
CTAGGTGAAGATCCTTTTTGATAATCTCATGACCAAAATCCCTTAACGTGAGTTTTCGTTCCACTGAGCG
TCAGACCCCGTAGAAAAGATCAAAGGATCTTCTTGAGATCCTTTTTTTCTGCGCGTAATCTGCTGCTTGC
AAACAAAAAAACCACCGCTACCAGCGGTGGTTTGTTTGCCGGATCAAGAGCTACCAACTCTTTTTCCGAA
GGTAACTGGCTTCAGCAGAGCGCAGATACCAAATACTGTTCTTCTAGTGTAGCCGTAGTTAGGCCACCAC
TTCAAGAACTCTGTAGCACCGCCTACATACCTCGCTCTGCTAATCCTGTTACCAGTGGCTGCTGCCAGTG
GCGATAAGTCGTGTCTTACCGGGTTGGACTCAAGACGATAGTTACCGGATAAGGCGCAGCGGTCGGGCTG
AACGGGGGGTTCGTGCACACAGCCCAGCTTGGAGCGAACGACCTACACCGAACTGAGATACCTACAGCGT
GAGCTATGAGAAAGCGCCACGCTTCCCGAAGGGAGAAAGGCGGACAGGTATCCGGTAAGCGGCAGGGTCG
GAACAGGAGAGCGCACGAGGGAGCTTCCAGGGGGAAACGCCTGGTATCTTTATAGTCCTGTCGGGTTTCG
CCACCTCTGACTTGAGCGTCGATTTTTGTGATGCTCGTCAGGGGGGCGGAGCCTATGGAAAAACGCCAGC
AACGCGGCCTTTTTACGGTTCCTGGCCTTTTGCTGGCCTTTTGCTCACATGTTCTTTCCTGCGTTATCCC
CTGCTTCTGTGGATAACCGTATTACCGCCTTTGAGTGAGCTGATACCGCTCGCCGCAGCCGAACGACCGA
GCGCAGCGAGTCAGTGAGCGAGGAAGCGGAAGAGCGCCCAATACGCAAACCGCCTCTCCCCGCGCGTTGG
CCGATTCATTAATGCAGCGGATCCAGACATGATAAGATACATTGATGAGTTTGGACAAACCACAACTAGA
ATGCAGTGAAAAAAATGCTTTATTTGTGAAATTTGTGATGCTATTGCTTTATTTGTAACCATTATAAGCT
GCAATAAACAAGTTAGCTTTTTGCAAAAGCCTAGGCCTCCAAAAAAGCCTCCTCACTACTTCTGGAATAG
CTCAGAGGCCGAGGCGGCCTCGGCCTCTGCATAAATAAAAAAAATTAGTCAGCCATGGGGCGGAGAATGG
GCGGAACTGGGCGGAGTTAGGGGCGGGATGGGCGGAGTTAGGGGCGGGACTATGGTTGCTGACTAATTGA
GATGCGGATCCGCTGGCACGACAGGTTTCCCGACTGGAAAGCGGGCAGTGAGCGCAACGCAATTAATGTG
AGTTAGCTCACTCATTAGGCACCCCAGGCTTTACACTTTATGCTTCCGGCTCGTATGTTGTGTGGAATTG
TGAGCGGATAACAATTTCACACAGGAAACAGCTATGACCATGATTACGCCAAGCTTGGGCTGCAGGTCGA
GGGATCTCCATAAGAGAAGAGGGACAGCTATGACTGGGAGTAGTCAGGAGAGGAGGAAAAATCTGGCTAG
TAAAACATGTAAGGAAAATTTTAGGGATGTTAAAGAAAAAAATAACACAAAACAAAATAT
